Addgene plasmid #157410: pD649-HAsp-LILRA3-COMP5AP-AviTag-9xHis
Purpose: Mammalian expression of secreted protein fused to COMP5AP-AviTag-9xHis.
Depositing lab: Chris Garcia. Depositing organization: Stanford University. Publication: A Human IgSF Cell-Surface Interactome Reveals a Complex Network of Protein-Protein Interactions. Wojtowicz WM, Vielmetter J, Fernandes RA, Siepe DH, Eastman CL, Chisholm GB, Cox S, Klock H, Anderson PW, Rue SM, Miller JJ, Glaser SM, Bragstad ML, Vance J, Lam AW, Lesley SA, Zinn K, Garcia KC. Cell. 2020 Aug 20;182(4):1027-1043.e17. doi: 10.1016/j.cell.2020.07.025. PubMed 32822567.
Backbone
  Vector backbone: pD649
  Backbone size w/o insert (bp): 7153
  Vector type: Mammalian Expression
Growth in bacteria
  Bacterial resistance: Ampicillin, 100 μg/mL
  Growth temperature: 37°C
  Growth strain: DH5alpha
  Copy number: High Copy
Gene/Insert
  Gene/Insert name: LILRA3 (alt name: LIRA3)
  Species: H. sapiens (human)
  Insert size (bp): 1248
  Entrez Gene: LILRA3 (a.k.a. CD85E, HM31, HM43, ILT-6, ILT6, LIR-4, LIR4)
  Promoter: CMV/SP6
  Tag / fusion protein: COMP5AP-AviTag-9xHis (C terminal on backbone)
  Cloning method: Restriction Enzyme; 5′ cloning site GCGGCCGC (not destroyed); 3′ cloning site GGCGCGCC (not destroyed)
  Sequencing primers: 5′ ATTTAGGTGACACTATAG; 3′ CGTCGCACTCCATCACGGTG
Resource information
  A portion of this plasmid was derived from a plasmid made by: synthesis by ThermoFisher
Terms and licenses: Academic/Nonprofit Terms; Industry Terms: Not Available to Industry
Depositor comments: Some plasmids in this collection may have an IS4-like element ISVsa5 family transposase upstream of the CMV promoter.
How to cite: pD649-HAsp-LILRA3-COMP5AP-AviTag-9xHis was a gift from Chris Garcia (Addgene plasmid # 157410 ; http://n2t.net/addgene:157410 ; RRID:Addgene_157410)
