[The description below was written by a language model from this plasmid's Addgene catalogue record and pLannotate feature annotations shown in this document.]
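Description:
pD649-HAsp-LILRA3-COMP5AP-AviTag-9xHis is a mammalian expression plasmid (about 8.4 kb in the sequenced record) built on the pD649 backbone to produce a secreted, multimerised form of human LILRA3 (also called ILT6 or LIR-4), a soluble immunoglobulin-superfamily receptor that binds class I MHC molecules. It is maintained in E. coli at high copy through a ColE1/pUC-type origin and selected with ampicillin via the β-lactamase gene. A separate SV40 promoter/EM7 promoter cassette drives a puromycin N-acetyltransferase gene terminated by an SV40 poly(A) signal, which could allow selection in mammalian cells, although the record does not state that it is used this way. Small annotated fragments of KanR, lacZα, ble and f1 ori appear to be non-functional backbone remnants.

Expression is driven by the CMV enhancer and immediate-early promoter, followed by part of CMV intron A, with an SP6 promoter just upstream of the coding region. The open reading frame begins with a heterologous signal peptide: the name indicates "HAsp", whereas the automated annotation matches a fragment of an immunoglobulin heavy-chain signal sequence. The roughly 1.25 kb LILRA3 insert sits between retained NotI and AscI sites and is fused at its C terminus to the coiled-coil assembly region of rat cartilage oligomeric matrix protein, which drives pentamerisation. Next come human placental alkaline phosphatase, an AviTag for enzymatic biotinylation, and a polyhistidine tag, named as 9xHis but annotated as 8xHis. A bGH poly(A) signal ends the transcript.

This design gives a high-avidity, enzymatically detectable soluble probe, consistent with the associated large-scale screen of human IgSF cell-surface protein interactions. The depositor notes that some plasmids in the collection may carry an IS4-like transposase insertion upstream of the CMV promoter; none is annotated in this feature table.
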