Features (pLannotate 1.2.2; 24 found; start..end, strand, type, name):
    119..143     -  CDS            KanR (fragment): aminoglycoside phosphotransferase; aph(3')-Ia; confers resistance to kanamycin
    254..842     +  rep_origin     ori: high-copy-number ColE1/pMB1/pBR322/pUC origin of replication
   1067..1084    +  terminator     rrnB T2 terminator (fragment): transcription terminator T2 from the E. coli rrnB gene
   1109..1128    -  CDS            lacZα (fragment): LacZα fragment of β-galactosidase; lacZ fragment
   1584..1600    +  protein_bind   lac operator: The lac repressor binds to the lac operator to inhibit transcription in E. coli. This inhibition can be relieved by adding lactose or isopropyl-β-D-thiogalactopyranoside (IPTG). lac repressor encoded by lacI
   1843..2146    +  enhancer       CMV enhancer: human cytomegalovirus immediate early enhancer
   2147..2350    +  promoter       CMV promoter: human cytomegalovirus (CMV) immediate early promoter
   2486..2529    +  intron         CMV intron (fragment): modified intron A from human cytomegalovirus
   2581..2599    +  promoter       SP6 promoter: promoter for bacteriophage SP6 RNA polymerase
   2603..2640    +  CDS            IgH signal sequence (fragment): signal sequence from the mouse immunoglobulin heavy chain variable region
   2746..3996    +  CDS            LILRA3 (fragment): LIRA3_HUMAN - Also known as ILT6, LIR4. Experimental evidence at protein level: Swiss-Prot protein existence level 1. Acts as soluble receptor for class I MHC antigens. Binds both classical and non-classical HLA class I molecules but with reduced affinities compared to LILRB1 or LILRB2. Binds with high affinity to the surface of monocytes, leading to abolish LPS-induced TNF-alpha production by monocytes. From Homo sapiens (Human).
   4093..4272    +  CDS            Comp (fragment): COMP_RAT - Experimental evidence at protein level: Swiss-Prot protein existence level 1. May play a role in the structural integrity of cartilage via its interaction with other extracellular matrix proteins such as the collagens and fibronectin. Can mediate the interaction of chondrocytes with the cartilage extracellular matrix through interaction with cell surface integrin receptors. Could play a role in the pathogenesis of osteoarthritis. Potent suppressor of apoptosis in both primary chondrocytes and transformed cells. Suppresses apoptosis by blocking the activation of caspase-3 and by indu
   4260..5712    +  CDS            SEAP (fragment): secreted alkaline phosphatase from human placenta The natural enzyme has a C-terminal transmembrane sequence that is replaced by a GPI anchor.
   5737..5778    +  CDS            AviTag™ (fragment): peptide tag that allows for enzymatic biotinylation
   5782..5805    +  CDS            8xHis: 8xHis affinity tag
   5951..6062    +  polyA_signal   bGH poly(A) signal: bovine growth hormone polyadenylation signal
   6063..6171    +  rep_origin     f1 ori (fragment): f1 bacteriophage origin of replication; arrow indicates direction of (+) strand synthesis
   6185..6514    +  promoter       SV40 promoter: SV40 enhancer and early promoter
   6562..6609    +  promoter       EM7 promoter: synthetic bacterial promoter&nbsp
   6628..7227    +  CDS            PuroR (fragment): puromycin N-acetyltransferase; pac from Streptomyces; confers resistance to puromycin
   7237..7362    +  CDS            ble (fragment): BLE_KLEPN - Experimental evidence at protein level: Swiss-Prot protein existence level 1. Binding protein with a strong affinity to the bleomycin family of antibiotics. Binds to CL990; an antimitotic-antibiotic compound. From Klebsiella pneumoniae.
   7357..7478    +  polyA_signal   SV40 poly(A) signal: SV40 polyadenylation signal
   7531..8391    -  CDS            AmpR: β-lactamase; bla; confers resistance to ampicillin, carbenicillin, and related antibiotics
   8394..89      -  promoter       AmpR promoter (fragment) (across the origin): bla
>Addgene plasmid #157410 | pD649-HAsp-LILRA3-COMP5AP-AviTag-9xHis | addgene full sequence | sequence record 472812 | Addgene NGS Result
TTTCAATATTATTGAAGCATTTATCAGGGTTATTGTCTCATGAGCGGATACATATTTGAATGTATTTAGA
AAAATAAACAAATAGGGGTCAGTGTTACAACCAATTAACCAATTCTGAACATTATCGCGAGCCCATTTAT
ACCTGAATATGGCTCATAACACCCCTTGCTCATGACCAAAATCCCTTAACGTGAGTTACGCGCGCGTCGT
TCCACTGAGCGTCAGACCCCGTAGAAAAGATCAAAGGATCTTCTTGAGATCCTTTTTTTCTGCGCGTAAT
CTGCTGCTTGCAAACAAAAAAACCACCGCTACCAGCGGTGGTTTGTTTGCCGGATCAAGAGCTACCAACT
CTTTTTCCGAAGGTAACTGGCTTCAGCAGAGCGCAGATACCAAATACTGTTCTTCTAGTGTAGCCGTAGT
TAGCCCACCACTTCAAGAACTCTGTAGCACCGCCTACATACCTCGCTCTGCTAATCCTGTTACCAGTGGC
TGCTGCCAGTGGCGATAAGTCGTGTCTTACCGGGTTGGACTCAAGACGATAGTTACCGGATAAGGCGCAG
CGGTCGGGCTGAACGGGGGGTTCGTGCACACAGCCCAGCTTGGAGCGAACGACCTACACCGAACTGAGAT
ACCTACAGCGTGAGCTATGAGAAAGCGCCACGCTTCCCGAAGGGAGAAAGGCGGACAGGTATCCGGTAAG
CGGCAGGGTCGGAACAGGAGAGCGCACGAGGGAGCTTCCAGGGGGAAACGCCTGGTATCTTTATAGTCCT
GTCGGGTTTCGCCACCTCTGACTTGAGCGTCGATTTTTGTGATGCTCGTCAGGGGGGCGGAGCCTATGGA
AAAACGCCAGCAACGCGGCCTTTTTACGGTTCCTGGCCTTTTGCTGGCCTTTTGCTCACATGTTCTTTCC
TGCGTTATCCCCTGATTCTGTGGATAACCGTATTACCGCCTTTGAGTGAGCTGATACCGCTCGCCGCAGC
CGAACGACCGAGCGCAGCGAGTCAGTGAGCGAGGAAGCGGAAGGCGAGAGTAGGGAACTGCCAGGCATCA
AACTAAGCAGAAGGCCCCTGACGGATGGCCTTTTTGCGTTTCTACAAACTCTTTCTGTGTTGTAAAACGA
CGGCCAGTCTTAAGCTCGGGCCCCCTGGGCGGTTCTGATAACGAGTAATCGTTAATCCGCAAATAACGTA
AAAACCCGCTTCGGCGGGTTTTTTTATGGGGGGAGTTTAGGGAAAGAGCATTTGTCAGAATATTTAAGGG
CGCCTGTCACTTTGCTTGATATATGAGAATTATTTAACCTTATAAATGAGAAAAAAGCAACGCACTTTAA
ATAAGATACGTTGCTTTTTCGATTGATGAACACCTATAATTAAACTATTCATCTATTATTTATGATTTTT
TGTATATACAATATTTCTAGTTTGTTAAAGAGAATTAAGAAAATAAATCTCGAAAATAATAAAGGGAAAA
TCAGTTTTTGATATCAAAATTATACATGTCAACGATAATACAAAATATAATACAAACTATAAGATGTTAT
CAGTATTTATTATCATTTAGAATAAATTTTGTGTCGCCCTTAATTGTGAGCGGATAACAATTACGAGCTT
CATGCACAGTGGCGTTGACTCAATATTGGCCATTAGCCATATTATTCATTGGTTATATAGCATAAATCAA
TATTGGCTATTGGCCATTGCATACGTTGTATCTATATCATAATATGTACATTTATATTGGCTCATGTCCA
ATATGACCGCCATGTTGGCATTGATTATTGACTAGTTATTAATAGTAATCAATTACGGGGTCATTAGTTC
ATAGCCCATATATGGAGTTCCGCGTTACATAACTTACGGTAAATGGCCCGCCTGGCTGACCGCCCAACGA
CCCCCGCCCATTGACGTCAATAATGACGTATGTTCCCATAGTAACGCCAATAGGGACTTTCCATTGACGT
CAATGGGTGGAGTATTTACGGTAAACTGCCCACTTGGCAGTACATCAAGTGTATCATATGCCAAGTACGC
CCCCTATTGACGTCAATGACGGTAAATGGCCCGCCTGGCATTATGCCCAGTACATGACCTTATGGGACTT
TCCTACTTGGCAGTACATCTACGTATTAGTCATCGCTATTACCATGGTGATGCGGTTTTGGCAGTACATC
AATGGGCGTGGATAGCGGTTTGACTCACGGGGATTTCCAAGTCTCCACCCCATTGACGTCAATGGGAGTT
TGTTTTGGCACCAAAATCAACGGGACTTTCCAAAATGTCGTAACAACTCCGCCCCATTGACGCAAATGGG
CGGTAGGCGTGTACGGTGGGAGGTCTATATAAGCAGAGCTCGTTTAGTGAACCGTCAGATCGCCTGGAGA
CGCCATCCACGCTGTTTTGACCTCCATAGAAGACACCGGGACCGATCCAGCCTCCGCGGCCGGGAACGGT
GCATTGGAACGCGGATTCCCCGTGCCAAGAGTGACGTAAGTACCGCCTATAGAGTCTATAGGCCCACCCC
CTTGGCTTCGTTAGAACGCGGCTACAATTAATACATAACCTTATGTATCATACACATACGATTTAGGTGA
CACTATAGAATAACATCCACTTTGCCTTTCTCTCCACAGGTGTCCACTCCCAGGTCCAACTGCACCTCGG
TTCTATCGAAAACGCGCCTGCTAGCGCCACCATGAAGACCATCATTGCCCTGAGCTACATCTTCTGCCTG
GTGTTCGCTGCGGCCGCCGGACCTCTTCCTAAACCTACACTTTGGGCCGAGCCTGGCAGCGTGATCACAC
AGGGATCTCCAGTGACACTGAGATGCCAGGGCAGCCTGGAAACCCAAGAGTACCACCTGTACAGAGAGAA
GAAAACCGCTCTGTGGATCACCAGGATTCCCCAAGAGCTGGTCAAGAAGGGACAGTTCCCCATCCTGAGC
ATCACATGGGAGCACGCCGGCAGATACTGCTGTATCTATGGCTCTCACACAGCCGGCCTGAGCGAGTCTA
GTGATCCTCTGGAACTGGTGGTCACCGGCGCCTACTCTAAGCCTACTCTGTCTGCCCTGCCTTCTCCAGT
GGTCACATCTGGCGGCAACGTGACCATCCAGTGTGATAGCCAGGTGGCCTTCGACGGCTTCATCCTGTGT
AAAGAAGGCGAGGACGAGCACCCTCAGTGCCTGAATTCTCACTCTCACGCCAGAGGCAGCAGCAGAGCCA
TCTTTTCTGTGGGCCCTGTGTCTCCTAGCCGGCGGTGGTCTTACAGATGCTACGGCTATGATAGCAGAGC
CCCTTACGTGTGGTCCCTGCCATCTGATCTGCTGGGACTGCTTGTGCCTGGCGTGTCCAAGAAACCTAGC
CTGTCTGTTCAGCCCGGACCTGTGGTTGCTCCTGGCGAGAAGCTGACATTTCAGTGTGGCTCCGACGCCG
GCTACGACAGATTCGTGCTGTACAAAGAGTGGGGCAGAGACTTCCTGCAGAGGCCTGGTAGACAACCTCA
GGCTGGACTGAGCCAGGCCAATTTCACACTGGGACCCGTGTCCAGAAGCTACGGCGGCCAGTATACTTGC
AGCGGCGCCTATAATCTGAGCAGCGAGTGGTCCGCTCCTAGCGACCCTCTGGATATCCTGATCACCGGCC
AGATCAGAGCCAGACCTTTTCTGAGCGTCAGACCTGGACCTACAGTGGCCAGCGGAGAGAATGTGACACT
GCTGTGTCAGTCCCAAGGCGGCATGCACACCTTTCTGCTGACAAAAGAGGGCGCTGCCGACAGTCCTCTG
CGGCTGAAGTCTAAGAGACAGAGCCACAAGTACCAGGCCGAGTTTCCTATGAGCCCTGTGACATCTGCCC
ACGCCGGAACATACAGATGTTATGGCAGCCTGAGCAGCAACCCCTACCTGCTGACTCACCCTTCTGATCC
ACTCGAGCTGGTGGTGTCTGGCGCTGCTGAAACACTGAGCCCTCCACAGAACAAGAGCGACAGCAAAGCC
GGCGAAGGCGCGCCGGAAGATCAAGTTGATCCAAGATTGATTGATGGCAAGGGCGGATCTCTGGAGGTGC
TGTTCCAGGGACCAGGCGGAAGCGGCAATCCCGGCGGCGATCTGGCCCCCCAGATGCTGCGCGAGCTGCA
GGAGACCAATGCCGCCCTGCAGGACGTGCGCGAGCTGCTGCGCCACCGCGTGAAGGAGATCACCTTCCTG
AAGAACACCGTGATGGAGTGCGACGCCTGCGGTATGCAGCCCTCTAGAGGCTCCGGCTCCATCATCCCAG
TTGAGGAGGAGAACCCGGACTTCTGGAACCGCGAGGCAGCCGAGGCCCTGGGTGCCGCCAAGAAGCTGCA
GCCTGCACAGACAGCCGCCAAGAACCTCATCATCTTCCTGGGCGATGGGATGGGGGTGTCTACGGTGACA
GCTGCCAGGATCCTAAAAGGGCAGAAGAAGGACAAACTGGGGCCTGAGATACCCCTGGCCATGGACCGCT
TCCCATATGTGGCTCTGTCCAAGACATACAATGTAGACAAACATGTGCCAGACAGTGGAGCCACAGCCAC
GGCCTACCTGTGCGGGGTCAAGGGCAACTTCCAGACCATTGGCTTGAGTGCAGCCGCCCGCTTTAACCAG
TGCAACACGACACGCGGCAACGAGGTCATCTCCGTGATGAATCGGGCCAAGAAAGCAGGGAAGTCAGTGG
GAGTGGTAACCACCACACGAGTGCAGCACGCCTCGCCAGCCGGCACCTACGCCCACACGGTGAACCGCAA
CTGGTACTCGGACGCCGACGTGCCTGCCTCGGCCCGCCAGGAGGGGTGCCAGGACATCGCTACGCAGCTC
ATCTCCAACATGGACATTGACGTGATCCTAGGTGGAGGCCGAAAGTACATGTTTCGCATGGGAACCCCAG
ACCCTGAGTACCCAGATGACTACAGCCAAGGTGGGACCAGGCTGGACGGGAAGAATCTGGTGCAGGAATG
GCTGGCGAAGCGCCAGGGTGCCCGGTATGTGTGGAACCGCACTGAGCTCATGCAGGCTTCCCTGGACCCG
TCTGTGACCCATCTCATGGGTCTCTTTGAGCCTGGAGACATGAAATACGAGATCCACCGAGACTCCACAC
TGGACCCCTCCCTGATGGAGATGACAGAGGCTGCCCTGCGCCTGCTGAGCAGGAACCCCCGCGGCTTCTT
CCTCTTCGTGGAGGGTGGTCGCATCGACCATGGTCATCATGAAAGCAGGGCTTACCGGGCACTGACTGAG
ACGATCATGTTCGACGACGCCATTGAGAGGGCGGGCCAGCTCACCAGCGAGGAGGACACGCTGAGCCTCG
TCACTGCCGACCACTCCCACGTCTTCTCCTTCGGAGGCTACCCCCTGCGAGGGAGCTCCATCTTCGGGCT
GGCCCCTGGCAAGGCCCGGGACAGGAAGGCCTACACGGTCCTCCTATACGGAAACGGTCCAGGCTATGTG
CTCAAGGACGGCGCCCGGCCGGATGTTACCGAGAGCGAGAGCGGGAGCCCCGAGTATCGGCAGCAGTCAG
CAGTGCCCCTGGACGAAGAGACCCACGCAGGCGAGGACGTGGCGGTGTTCGCGCGCGGCCCGCAGGCGCA
CCTGGTTCACGGCGTGCAGGAGCAGACCTTCATAGCGCACGTCATGGCCTTCGCCGCCTGCCTGGAGCCC
TACACCGCCTGCGACCTGGCGCCCCCCGCCGGCACCACCGACGCCGCGCACCCGGGTGGCGGAGGACTGA
ACGACATCTTCGAGGCTCAGAAAATCGAATGGCACGAACATCACCATCACCATCACCATCACCATTAAGG
CCGGCCTGTAGTCACTGGCACAACGCGTTACCCGGTAAGCCAATCGGGTATACACGGTCGTCATACTGCA
GACAGGGTTCTTCTACTTTGCAAGATAGTCTTGAGTAGTAAAATAAATAGATAGAGAAAATCAGCCTCGA
CTGTGCCTTCTAGTTGCCAGCCATCTGTTGTTTGCCCCTCCCCCGTGCCTTCCTTGACCCTGGAAGGTGC
CACTCCCACTGTCCTTTCCTAATAAAATGAGGAAATTGCATCACAACACTCAACCCTATCTCGGTCTATT
CTTTTGATTTATAAGGGATTTTGCCGATTTCGGCCTATTGGTTAAAAAATGAGCTGATTTAACAAAAATT
TAACGCGAATTAATTCTGTGGAATGTGTGTCAGTTAGGGTGTGGAAAGTCCCCAGGCTCCCCAGCAGGCA
GAAGTATGCAAAGCATGCATCTCAATTAGTCAGCAACCAGGTGTGGAAAGTCCCCAGGCTCCCCAGCAGG
CAGAAGTATGCAAAGCATGCATCTCAATTAGTCAGCAACCATAGTCCCGCCCCTAACTCCGCCCATCCCG
CCCCTAACTCCGCCCAGTTCCGCCCATTCTCCGCCCCATGGCTGACTAATTTTTTTTATTTATGCAGAGG
CCGAGGCCGCCTCTGCCTCTGAGCTATTCCAGAAGTAGTGAGGAGGCTTTTTTGGAGGCCTAGGCTTTTG
CAAAAAGCTCCCGGGAGCTTGTATATCCATTTTCGGATCTGATCAGCACGTGTTGACAATTAATCATCGG
CATAGTATATCGGCATAGTATAATACGACAAGGTGAGGAACTAAACCATGACCGAGTACAAGCCCACGGT
GCGCCTCGCCACCCGCGACGACGTCCCCAGGGCCGTACGCACCCTCGCCGCCGCGTTCGCCGACTACCCC
GCCACGCGCCACACCGTCGATCCGGACCGCCACATCGAGCGGGTCACCGAGCTGCAAGAACTCTTCCTCA
CGCGCGTCGGGCTCGACATCGGCAAGGTGTGGGTCGCGGACGACGGCGCCGCGGTGGCGGTCTGGACCAC
GCCGGAGAGCGTCGAAGCGGGGGCGGTGTTCGCCGAGATCGGCCCGCGCATGGCCGAGTTGAGCGGTTCC
CGGCTGGCCGCGCAGCAACAGATGGAAGGCCTCCTGGCGCCGCACCGGCCCAAGGAGCCCGCGTGGTTCC
TGGCCACCGTCGGCGTCTCGCCCGACCACCAGGGCAAGGGTCTGGGCAGCGCCGTCGTGCTCCCCGGAGT
GGAGGCGGCCGAGCGCGCCGGGGTGCCCGCCTTCCTGGAGACATCCGCGCCCCGCAACCTCCCCTTCTAC
GAGCGGCTCGGCTTCACCGTCACCGCCGACGTCGAGGTGCCCGAAGGACCGCGCACCTGGTGCATGACCC
GCAAGCCCGGTGCCTGACACGTGCTACGAGATTTCGATTCCACCGCCGCCTTCTATGAAAGGTTGGGCTT
CGGAATCGTTTTCCGGGACGCCGGCTGGATGATCCTCCAGCGCGGGGATCTCATGCTGGAGTTCTTCGCC
CACCCCAACTTGTTTATTGCAGCTTATAATGGTTACAAATAAAGCAATAGCATCACAAATTTCACAAATA
AAGCATTTTTTTCACTGCATTCTAGTTGTGGTTTGTCCAAACTCATCAATGTATCTTATCATGTCTGTAT
ACCGTCGACCTCTAGCTAGAGCTTGGCGTAATCATGGTCATTACCAATGCTTAATCAGTGAGGCACCTAT
CTCAGCGATCTGTCTATTTCGTTCATCCATAGTTGCCTGACTCCCCGTCGTGTAGATAACTACGATACGG
GAGGGCTTACCATCTGGCCCCAGCGCTGCGATGATACCGCGAGAACCACGCTCACCGGCTCCGGATTTAT
CAGCAATAAACCAGCCAGCCGGAAGGGCCGAGCGCAGAAGTGGTCCTGCAACTTTATCCGCCTCCATCCA
GTCTATTAATTGTTGCCGGGAAGCTAGAGTAAGTAGTTCGCCAGTTAATAGTTTGCGCAACGTTGTTGCC
ATCGCTACAGGCATCGTGGTGTCACGCTCGTCGTTTGGTATGGCTTCATTCAGCTCCGGTTCCCAACGAT
CAAGGCGAGTTACATGATCCCCCATGTTGTGCAAAAAAGCGGTTAGCTCCTTCGGTCCTCCGATCGTTGT
CAGAAGTAAGTTGGCCGCAGTGTTATCACTCATGGTTATGGCAGCACTGCATAATTCTCTTACTGTCATG
CCATCCGTAAGATGCTTTTCTGTGACTGGTGAGTACTCAACCAAGTCATTCTGAGAATAGTGTATGCGGC
GACCGAGTTGCTCTTGCCCGGCGTCAATACGGGATAATACCGCGCCACATAGCAGAACTTTAAAAGTGCT
CATCATTGGAAAACGTTCTTCGGGGCGAAAACTCTCAAGGATCTTACCGCTGTTGAGATCCAGTTCGATG
TAACCCACTCGTGCACCCAACTGATCTTCAGCATCTTTTACTTTCACCAGCGTTTCTGGGTGAGCAAAAA
CAGGAAGGCAAAATGCCGCAAAAAAGGGAATAAGGGCGACACGGAAATGTTGAATACTCATATTCTTCCT
T
