>Addgene plasmid #157410 | pD649-HAsp-LILRA3-COMP5AP-AviTag-9xHis | depositor partial sequence | sequence record 303930 | insert (secreted protein)
GGACCTCTTCCTAAACCTACACTTTGGGCCGAGCCTGGCAGCGTGATCACACAGGGATCTCCAGTGACAC
TGAGATGCCAGGGCAGCCTGGAAACCCAAGAGTACCACCTGTACAGAGAGAAGAAAACCGCTCTGTGGAT
CACCAGGATTCCCCAAGAGCTGGTCAAGAAGGGACAGTTCCCCATCCTGAGCATCACATGGGAGCACGCC
GGCAGATACTGCTGTATCTATGGCTCTCACACAGCCGGCCTGAGCGAGTCTAGTGATCCTCTGGAACTGG
TGGTCACCGGCGCCTACTCTAAGCCTACTCTGTCTGCCCTGCCTTCTCCAGTGGTCACATCTGGCGGCAA
CGTGACCATCCAGTGTGATAGCCAGGTGGCCTTCGACGGCTTCATCCTGTGTAAAGAAGGCGAGGACGAG
CACCCTCAGTGCCTGAATTCTCACTCTCACGCCAGAGGCAGCAGCAGAGCCATCTTTTCTGTGGGCCCTG
TGTCTCCTAGCCGGCGGTGGTCTTACAGATGCTACGGCTATGATAGCAGAGCCCCTTACGTGTGGTCCCT
GCCATCTGATCTGCTGGGACTGCTTGTGCCTGGCGTGTCCAAGAAACCTAGCCTGTCTGTTCAGCCCGGA
CCTGTGGTTGCTCCTGGCGAGAAGCTGACATTTCAGTGTGGCTCCGACGCCGGCTACGACAGATTCGTGC
TGTACAAAGAGTGGGGCAGAGACTTCCTGCAGAGGCCTGGTAGACAACCTCAGGCTGGACTGAGCCAGGC
CAATTTCACACTGGGACCCGTGTCCAGAAGCTACGGCGGCCAGTATACTTGCAGCGGCGCCTATAATCTG
AGCAGCGAGTGGTCCGCTCCTAGCGACCCTCTGGATATCCTGATCACCGGCCAGATCAGAGCCAGACCTT
TTCTGAGCGTCAGACCTGGACCTACAGTGGCCAGCGGAGAGAATGTGACACTGCTGTGTCAGTCCCAAGG
CGGCATGCACACCTTTCTGCTGACAAAAGAGGGCGCTGCCGACAGTCCTCTGCGGCTGAAGTCTAAGAGA
CAGAGCCACAAGTACCAGGCCGAGTTTCCTATGAGCCCTGTGACATCTGCCCACGCCGGAACATACAGAT
GTTATGGCAGCCTGAGCAGCAACCCCTACCTGCTGACTCACCCTTCTGATCCACTCGAGCTGGTGGTGTC
TGGCGCTGCTGAAACACTGAGCCCTCCACAGAACAAGAGCGACAGCAAAGCCGGCGAA
